>Addgene plasmid #144377 | TFORF2002 | addgene full sequence | sequence record 353179 | Addgene NGS Result
GGCTCCGGTGCCCGTCAGTGGGCAGAGCGCACATCGCCCACAGTCCCCGAGAAGTTGGGGGGAGGGGTCG
GCAATTGAACCGGTGCCTAGAGAAGGTGGCGCGGGGTAAACTGGGAAAGTGATGTCGTGTACTGGCTCCG
CCTTTTTCCCGAGGGTGGGGGAGAACCGTATATAAGTGCAGTAGTCGCCGTGAACGTTCTTTTTCGCAAC
GGGTTTGCCGCCAGAACACAGGTAAGTGCCGTGTGTGGTTCCCGCGGGCCTGGCCTCTTTACGGGTTATG
GCCCTTGCGTGCCTTGAATTACTTCCACCTGGCTGCAGTACGTGATTCTTGATCCCGAGCTTCGGGTTGG
AAGTGGGTGGGAGAGTTCGAGGCCTTGCGCTTAAGGAGCCCCTTCGCCTCGTGCTTGAGTTGAGGCCTGG
CCTGGGCGCTGGGGCCGCCGCGTGCGAATCTGGTGGCACCTTCGCGCCTGTCTCGCTGCTTTCGATAAGT
CTCTAGCCATTTAAAATTTTTGATGACCTGCTGCGACGCTTTTTTTCTGGCAAGATAGTCTTGTAAATGC
GGGCCAAGATCTGCACACTGGTATTTCGGTTTTTGGGGCCGCGGGCGGCGACGGGGCCCGTGCGTCCCAG
CGCACATGTTCGGCGAGGCGGGGCCTGCGAGCGCGGCCACCGAGAATCGGACGGGGGTAGTCTCAAGCTG
GCCGGCCTGCTCTGGTGCCTGGCCTCGCGCCGCCGTGTATCGCCCCGCCCTGGGCGGCAAGGCTGGCCCG
GTCGGCACCAGTTGCGTGAGCGGAAAGATGGCCGCTTCCCGGCCCTGCTGCAGGGAGCTCAAAATGGAGG
ACGCGGCGCTCGGGAGAGCGGGCGGGTGAGTCACCCACACAAAGGAAAAGGGCCTTTCCGTCCTCAGCCG
TCGCTTCATGTGACTCCACGGAGTACCGGGCGCCGTCCAGGCACCTCGATTAGTTCTCGAGCTTTTGGAG
TACGTCGTCTTTAGGTTGGGGGGAGGGGTTTTATGCGATGGAGTTTCCCCACACTGAGTGGGTGGAGACT
GAAGTTAGGCCAGCTTGGCACTTGATGTAATTCTCCTTGGAATTTGCCCTTTTTGAGTTTGGATCTTGGT
TCATTCTCAAGCCTCAGACAGTGGTTCAAAGTTTTTTTCTTCCATTTCAGGTGTCGTGAGGCTAGCACCG
CCACCATGACCCTGGGCAGCTGCTGCTGCGAGATCATGTCCTCCGAGAGCTCCCCGGCCGCGCTGTCCGA
GGCCGACGCAGACATAGACGTGGTGGGCGGCGGCAGCGGCGGGGGGGAGCTCCCAGCTCGCTCCGGGCCC
CGCGCCCCCCGGGACGTGCTCCCCCACGGCCACGAGCCTCCCGCGGAGGAAGCCGAGGCAGACTTAGCCG
AGGACGAGGAGGAGTCTGGTGGCTGCTCGGACGGCGAGCCCCGCGCTCTGGCGTCCCGGGGGGCGGCGGC
CGCAGCGGGGAGCCCGGGGCCAGGCGCCGCGGCGGCCCGCGGCGCAGCGGGGCCCGGGCCGGGACCGCCG
TCGGGGGGCGCGGCGACGCGGAGCCCGCTGGTGAAGCCGCCCTACTCGTACATCGCGCTCATCACCATGG
CCATCCTGCAGAGCCCCAAGAAGCGGCTGACGTTGAGCGAGATCTGCGAGTTCATCAGCGGCCGCTTCCC
CTACTACCGGGAGAAGTTCCCCGCCTGGCAGAACAGCATCCGCCACAACCTCTCTCTCAACGACTGCTTC
GTCAAGATCCCCCGCGAGCCGGGCAACCCGGGCAAGGGCAACTACTGGACGCTGGACCCGGAGTCGGCCG
ACATGTTCGACAACGGCAGCTTCCTGCGGCGTCGCAAGCGCTTCAAGCGGCAGCCCCTGCCGCCGCCGCA
CCCACACCCGCACCCTCACCCGGAGCTGCTGCTGCGTGGCGGGGCCGCGGCGGCGGGGGATCCCGGCGCT
TTCCTGCCCGGCTTCGCTGCCTACGGCGCCTACGGCTACGGCTACGGGCTGGCTCTCCCGGCCTACGGCG
CACCCCCGCCGGGGCCGGCCCCGCATCCGCACCCGCACCCGCACGCCTTCGCTTTCGCCGCGGCAGCCGC
CGCCGCTCCTTGCCAGCTGTCGGTACCCCCAGGCCGCGCCGCCGCGCCTCCACCCGGACCTCCGACGGCC
TCGGTGTTCGCAGGCGCGGGATCGGCCCCAGCTCCTGCGCCTGCCTCAGGCTCGGGCCCGGGCCCGGGCC
CCGCAGGCCTGCCCGCCTTCCTGGGCGCGGAGCTGGGCTGCGCCAAAGCCTTCTACGCGGCGTCCCTGAG
TCCTCCCGCAGCCGGCACCGCGGCGGGTCTGCCCACCGCACTTCTGCGCCAGGGCCTCAAGACGGACGCG
GGCGGTGGTGCAGGCGGCGGGGGCGCCGGGGCAGGGCAGAGGCCTTCCTTCTCTATAGACCACATCATGG
GCCACGGTGGCGGCGGGGCAGCACCCCCGGGCGCCGGCGAGGGCTCTCCGGGACCGCCATTCGCGGCAGC
CGCGGGTCCTGGGGGCCAAGCCCAGGTCTTGGCCATGCTGACTGCTCCGGCCCTGGCTCCCGTTGCTGGC
CACATTCGCCTCTCGCATCCCGGGGACGCGCTGCTGTCCTCAGGGTCCCGGTTTGCCAGCAAAGTCGCCG
GCCTTAGTGGCTGCCACTTCTAGTAATGAACTAGTCCGTAACTTGAAAGTATTTCGATTTCTTGGCTTTA
TATATCTTGTGGAAAGGACGACTCAGTCACACGCGAATCACGTTTACGCGTTAAGTCGACAATCAACCTC
TGGATTACAAAATTTGTGAAAGATTGACTGGTATTCTTAACTATGTTGCTCCTTTTACGCTATGTGGATA
CGCTGCTTTAATGCCTTTGTATCATGCTATTGCTTCCCGTATGGCTTTCATTTTCTCCTCCTTGTATAAA
TCCTGGTTGCTGTCTCTTTATGAGGAGTTGTGGCCCGTTGTCAGGCAACGTGGCGTGGTGTGCACTGTGT
TTGCTGACGCAACCCCCACTGGTTGGGGCATTGCCACCACCTGTCAGCTCCTTTCCGGGACTTTCGCTTT
CCCCCTCCCTATTGCCACGGCGGAACTCATCGCCGCCTGCCTTGCCCGCTGCTGGACAGGGGCTCGGCTG
TTGGGCACTGACAATTCCGTGGTGTTGTCGGGGAAATCATCGTCCTTTCCTTGGCTGCTCGCCTGTGTTG
CCACCTGGATTCTGCGCGGGACGTCCTTCTGCTACGTCCCTTCGGCCCTCAATCCAGCGGACCTTCCTTC
CCGCGGCCTGCTGCCGGCTCTGCGGCCTCTTCCGCGTCTTCGCCTTCGCCCTCAGACGAGTCGGATCTCC
CTTTGGGCCGCCTCCCCGCGTCGACTTTAAGACCAATGACTTACAAGGCAGCTGTAGATCTTAGCCACTT
TTTAAAAGAAAAGGGGGGACTGGAAGGGCTAATTCACTCCCAACGAAGACAAGATCTGCTTTTTGCTTGT
ACTGGGTCTCTCTGGTTAGACCAGATCTGAGCCTGGGAGCTCTCTGGCTAACTAGGGAACCCACTGCTTA
AGCCTCAATAAAGCTTGCCTTGAGTGCTTCAAGTAGTGTGTGCCCGTCTGTTGTGTGACTCTGGTAACTA
GAGATCCCTCAGACCCTTTTAGTCAGTGTGGAAAATCTCTAGCAGTACGTATAGTAGTTCATGTCATCTT
ATTATTCAGTATTTATAACTTGCAAAGAAATGAATATCAGAGAGTGAGAGGAACTTGTTTATTGCAGCTT
ATAATGGTTACAAATAAAGCAATAGCATCACAAATTTCACAAATAAAGCATTTTTTTCACTGCATTCTAG
TTGTGGTTTGTCCAAACTCATCAATGTATCTTATCATGTCTGGCTCTAGCTATCCCGCCCCTAACTCCGC
CCATCCCGCCCCTAACTCCGCCCAGTTCCGCCCATTCTCCGCCCCATGGCTGACTAATTTTTTTTATTTA
TGCAGAGGCCGAGGCCGCCTCGGCCTCTGAGCTATTCCAGAAGTAGTGAGGAGGCTTTTTTGGAGGCCTA
GGGACGTACCCAATTCGCCCTATAGTGAGTCGTATTACGCGCGCTCACTGGCCGTCGTTTTACAACGTCG
TGACTGGGAAAACCCTGGCGTTACCCAACTTAATCGCCTTGCAGCACATCCCCCTTTCGCCAGCTGGCGT
AATAGCGAAGAGGCCCGCACCGATCGCCCTTCCCAACAGTTGCGCAGCCTGAATGGCGAATGGG
[124 nt withheld, positions 4265-4388]
C
[91 nt withheld, positions 4390-4480]
A
[49 nt withheld, positions 4482-4530]
CCTTTGACGTTGGAGTCCACGTTCTTT
[37 nt withheld, positions 4558-4594]
ACCCTATCTCGGTCTATTCTTTTGATTTATAAGGGATTTTGCCGATTTCGGCCTATTGGTTAAAAAATGA
GCTGATTTAACAAAAATTTAACGCGAATTTTAACAAAATATTAACGCTTACAATTTAGGTGGCACTTTTC
GGGGAAATGTGCGCGGAACCCCTATTTGTTTATTTTTCTAAATACATTCAAATATGTATCCGCTCATGAG
ACAATAACCCTGATAAATGCTTCAATAATATTGAAAAAGGAAGAGTATGAGTATTCAACATTTCCGTGTC
GCCCTTATTCCCTTTTTTGCGGCATTTTGCCTTCCTGTTTTTGCTCACCCAGAAACGCTGGTGAAAGTAA
AAGATGCTGAAGATCAGTTGGGTGCACGAGTGGGTTACATCGAACTGGATCTCAACAGCGGTAAGATCCT
TGAGAGTTTTCGCCCCGAAGAACGTTTTCCAATGATGAGCACTTTTAAAGTTCTGCTATGTGGCGCGGTA
TTATCCCGTATTGACGCCGGGCAAGAGCAACTCGGTCGCCGCATACACTATTCTCAGAATGACTTGGTTG
AGTACTCACCAGTCACAGAAAAGCATCTTACGGATGGCATGACAGTAAGAGAATTATGCAGTGCTGCCAT
AACCATGAGTGATAACACTGCGGCCAACTTACTTCTGACAACGATCGGAGGACCGAAGGAGCTAACCGCT
TTTTTGCACAACATGGGGGATCATGTAACTCGCCTTGATCGTTGGGAACCGGAGCTGAATGAAGCCATAC
CAAACGACGAGCGTGACACCACGATGCCTGTAGCAATGGCAACAACGTTGCGCAAACTATTAACTGGCGA
ACTACTTACTCTAGCTTCCCGGCAACAATTAATAGACTGGATGGAGGCGGATAAAGTTGCAGGACCACTT
CTGCGCTCGGCCCTTCCGGCTGGCTGGTTTATTGCTGATAAATCTGGAGCCGGTGAGCGTGGGTCTCGCG
GTATCATTGCAGCACTGGGGCCAGATGGTAAGCCCTCCCGTATCGTAGTTATCTACACGACGGGGAGTCA
GGCAACTATGGATGAACGAAATAGACAGATCGCTGAGATAGGTGCCTCACTGATTAAGCATTGGTAACTG
TCAGACCAAGTTTACTCATATATACTTTAGATTGATTTAAAACTTCATTTTTAATTTAAAAGGATCTAGG
TGAAGATCCTTTTTGATAATCTCATGACCAAAATCCCTTAACGTGAGTTTTCGTTCCACTGAGCGTCAGA
CCCCGTAGAAAAGATCAAAGGATCTTCTTGAGATCCTTTTTTTCTGCGCGTAATCTGCTGCTTGCAAACA
AAAAAACCACCGCTACCAGCGGTGGTTTGTTTGCCGGATCAAGAGCTACCAACTCTTTTTCCGAAGGTAA
CTGGCTTCAGCAGAGCGCAGATACCAAATACTGTTCTTCTAGTGTAGCCGTAGTTAGGCCACCACTTCAA
GAACTCTGTAGCACCGCCTACATACCTCGCTCTGCTAATCCTGTTACCAGTGGCTGCTGCCAGTGGCGAT
AAGTCGTGTCTTACCGGGTTGGACTCAAGACGATAGTTACCGGATAAGGCGCAGCGGTCGGGCTGAACGG
GGGGTTCGTGCACACAGCCCAGCTTGGAGCGAACGACCTACACCGAACTGAGATACCTACAGCGTGAGCT
ATGAGAAAGCGCCACGCTTCCCGAAGGGAGAAAGGCGGACAGGTATCCGGTAAGCGGCAGGGTCGGAACA
GGAGAGCGCACGAGGGAGCTTCCAGGGGGAAACGCCTGGTATCTTTATAGTCCTGTCGGGTTTCGCCACC
TCTGACTTGAGCGTCGATTTTTGTGATGCTCGTCAGGGGGGCGGAGCCTATGGAAAAACGCCAGCAACGC
GGCCTTTTTACGGTTCCTGGCCTTTTGCTGGCCTTTTGCTCACATGTTCTTTCCTGCGTTATCCCCTGAT
TCTGTGGATAACCGTATTACCGCCTTTGAGTGAGCTGATACCGCTCGCCGCAGCCGAACGACCGAGCGCA
GCGAGTCAGTGAGCGAGGAAGCGGAAGAGCGCCCAATACGCAAACCGCCTCTCCCCGCGCGTTGGCCGAT
TCATTAATGCAGCTGGCACGACAGGTTTCCCGACTGGAAAGCGGGCAGTGAGCGCAACGCAATTAATGTG
AGTTAGCTCACTCATTAGGCACCCCAGGCTTTACACTTTATGCTTCCGGCTCGTATGTTGTGTGGAATTG
TGAGCGGATAACAATTTCACACAGGAAACAGCTATGACCATGATTACGCCAAGCGCGCAATTAACCCTCA
CTAAAGGGAACAAAAGCTGGAGCTGCAAGCTTAATGTAGTCTTATGCAATACTCTTGTAGTCTTGCAACA
TGGTAACGATGAGTTAGCAACATGCCTTACAAGGAGAGAAAAAGCACCGTGCATGCCGATTGGTGGAAGT
AAGGTGGTACGATCGTGCCTTATTAGGAAGGCAACAGACGGGTCTGACATGGATTGGACGAACCACTGAA
TTGCCGCATTGCAGAGATATTGTATTTAAGTGCCTAGCTCGATACATAAACGGGTCTCTCTGGTTAGACC
AGATCTGAGCCTGGGAGCTCTCTGGCTAACTAGGGAACCCACTGCTTAAGCCTCAATAAAGCTTGCCTTG
AGTGCTTCAAGTAGTGTGTGCCCGTCTGTTGTGTGACTCTGGTAACTAGAGATCCCTCAGACCCTTTTAG
TCAGTGTGGAAAATCTCTAGCAGTGGCGCCCGAACAGGGACTTGAAAGCGAAAGGGAAACCAGAGGAGCT
CTCTCGACGCAGGACTCGGCTTGCTGAAGCGCGCACGGCAAGAGGCGAGGGGCGGCGACTGGTGAGTACG
CCAAAAATTTTGACTAGCGGAGGCTAGAAGGAGAGAGATGGGTGCGAGAGCGTCAGTATTAAGCGGGGGA
GAATTAGATCGCGATGGGAAAAAATTCGGTTAAGGCCAGGGGGAAAGAAAAAATATAAATTAAAACATAT
AGTATGGGCAAGCAGGGAGCTAGAACGATTCGCAGTTAATCCTGGCCTGTTAGAAACATCAGAAGGCTGT
AGACAAATACTGGGACAGCTACAACCATCCCTTCAGACAGGATCAGAAGAACTTAGATCATTATATAATA
CAGTAGCAACCCTCTATTGTGTGCATCAAAGGATAGAGATAAAAGACACCAAGGAAGCTTTAGACAAGAT
AGAGGAAGAGCAAAACAAAAGTAAGACCACCGCACAGCAAGCGGCCGCTGATCTTCAGACCTGGAGGAGG
AGATATGAGGGACAATTGGAGAAGTGAATTATATAAATATAAAGTAGTAAAAATTGAACCATTAGGAGTA
GCACCCACCAAGGCAAAGAGAAGAGTGGTGCAGAGAGAAAAAAGAGCAGTGGGAATAGGAGCTTTGTTCC
TTGGGTTCTTGGGAGCAGCAGGAAGCACTATGGGCGCAGCGTCAATGACGCTGACGGTACAGGCCAGACA
ATTATTGTCTGGTATAGTGCAGCAGCAGAACAATTTGCTGAGGGCTATTGAGGCGCAACAGCATCTGTTG
CAACTCACAGTCTGGGGCATCAAGCAGCTCCAGGCAAGAATCCTGGCTGTGGAAAGATACCTAAAGGATC
AACAGCTCCTGGGGATTTGGGGTTGCTCTGGAAAACTCATTTGCACCACTGCTGTGCCTTGGAATGCTAG
TTGGAGTAATAAATCTCTGGAACAGATTTGGAATCACACGACCTGGATGGAGTGGGACAGAGAAATTAAC
AATTACACAAGCTTAATACACTCCTTAATTGAAGAATCGCAAAACCAGCAAGAAAAGAATGAACAAGAAT
TATTGGAATTAGATAAATGGGCAAGTTTGTGGAATTGGTTTAACATAACAAATTGGCTGTGGTATATAAA
ATTATTCATAATGATAGTAGGAGGCTTGGTAGGTTTAAGAATAGTTTTTGCTGTACTTTCTATAGTGAAT
AGAGTTAGGCAGGGATATTCACCATTATCGTTTCAGACCCACCTCCCAACCCCGAGGGGACCCATGCATT
GCATCTCAATTAGTCAGCAACCAGGTGTGGAAAGTCCCCAGGCTCCCCAGCAGGCAGAAGTATGCAAAGC
ATGCGTCTCAATTAGTCAGCAACCATAGTCCCGCCCCTAACTCCGCCCATCCCGCCCCTAACTCCGCCCA
GTTCCGCCCATTCTCCGCCCCATGGCTGACTAATTTTTTTTATTTATGCAGAGGCCGAGGCCGCCTCGGC
CTCTGAGCTATTCCAGAAGTAGTGAGGAGGCTTTTTTGGAGGCCTAGGCTTTTGCAAAAAGCTTTCTAGA
GGTACCACCGGAGCTTACCATGACCGAGTACAAGCCCACGGTGCGCCTCGCCACCCGCGACGACGTCCCC
AGGGCCGTACGCACCCTCGCCGCCGCGTTCGCCGACTACCCCGCCACGCGCCACACCGTCGATCCGGACC
GCCACATCGAGCGGGTCACCGAGCTGCAAGAACTCTTCCTCACGCGCGTCGGGCTCGACATCGGCAAGGT
GTGGGTCGCGGACGACGGCGCCGCCGTGGCGGTCTGGACCACGCCGGAGAGCGTCGAAGCGGGGGCGGTG
TTCGCCGAGATCGGCCCGCGCATGGCCGAGTTGAGCGGTTCCCGGCTGGCCGCGCAGCAACAGATGGAAG
GCCTCCTGGCGCCGCACCGGCCCAAGGAGCCCGCGTGGTTCCTGGCCACCGTCGGCGTCTCGCCCGACCA
CCAGGGCAAGGGTCTGGGCAGCGCCGTCGTGCTCCCCGGAGTGGAGGCGGCCGAGCGCGCCGGGGTGCCC
GCCTTCCTGGAGACCTCCGCGCCCCGCAACCTCCCCTTCTACGAGCGGCTCGGCTTCACCGTCACCGCCG
ACGTCGAGGTGCCCGAAGGACCGCGCACCTGGTGCATGACCCGCAAGCCCGGTGCCAGTTAACGAATTCT
AGATCTTGAGACAAATGGCAGTATTCATCCACAATTTTAAAAGAAAAGGGGGGATTGGGGGGTACAGTGC
AGGGGAAAGAATAGTAGACATAATAGCAACAGACATACAAACTAAAGAATTACAAAAACAAATTACAAAA
ATTCAAAATTTTCGGGTTTATTACAGGGACAGCAGAGATCCACTTTGGCGCCGGCTCGAGGCCTGCAGGT
GCAAAGATGGATAAAGTTTTAAACAGAGAGGAATCTTTGCAGCTAATGGACCTTCTAGGTCTTGAAAGGA
GTGGGAATT
Features (pLannotate 1.2.2; 31 found; start..end, strand, type, name):
      1..1179    +  promoter       EF-1α promoter: strong constitutive promoter for human elongation factor EF-1α
   1196..2680    +  CDS            FOXD2: FOXD2_HUMAN - Also known as FKHL17, FREAC9. Experimental evidence at protein level: Swiss-Prot protein existence level 1. Probable transcription factor involved in embryogenesis and somatogenesis. From Homo sapiens (Human).
   2696..2749    +  promoter       U6 promoter (fragment): RNA polymerase III promoter for human U6 snRNA
   2791..3379    +  misc_feature   WPRE: woodchuck hepatitis virus posttranscriptional regulatory element
   3430..3449    +  misc_feature   cPPT/CTS (fragment): central polypurine tract and central termination sequence of HIV-1
   3451..3684    +  LTR            3' LTR (ΔU3): self-inactivating 3' long terminal repeat (LTR) from HIV-1
   3762..3883    +  polyA_signal   SV40 poly(A) signal: SV40 polyadenylation signal
   3923..4058    +  rep_origin     SV40 ori: SV40 origin of replication
   4079..4097    -  promoter       T7 promoter: promoter for bacteriophage T7 RNA polymerase
   4105..4260    +  CDS            lacZα (fragment): LacZα fragment of β-galactosidase; lacZ fragment
   4265..4693    +  rep_origin     f1 ori (sequence partly withheld): f1 bacteriophage origin of replication; arrow indicates direction of (+) strand synthesis
   4746..4850    +  promoter       AmpR promoter: bla
   4851..5711    +  CDS            AmpR: β-lactamase; bla; confers resistance to ampicillin, carbenicillin, and related antibiotics
   5882..6470    +  rep_origin     ori: high-copy-number ColE1/pMB1/pBR322/pUC origin of replication
   6653..6745    +  CDS            lacI (fragment): lac repressor; lacI; The lac repressor binds to the lac operator to inhibit transcription in E. coli. This inhibition can be relieved by adding lactose or isopropyl-β-D-thiogalactopyranoside (IPTG).
   6758..6779    +  protein_bind   CAP binding site: CAP binding activates transcription in the presence of cAMP. E. coli catabolite activator protein
   6794..6824    +  promoter       lac promoter: promoter for the E. coli lac operon
   6832..6848    +  protein_bind   lac operator: The lac repressor binds to the lac operator to inhibit transcription in E. coli. This inhibition can be relieved by adding lactose or isopropyl-β-D-thiogalactopyranoside (IPTG). lac repressor encoded by lacI
   6893..6911    +  promoter       T3 promoter: promoter for bacteriophage T3 RNA polymerase
   6939..7165    +  promoter       RSV promoter: Rous sarcoma virus enhancer/promoter
   7166..7346    +  LTR            5' LTR (truncated): truncated 5' long terminal repeat (LTR) from HIV-1
   7393..7518    +  misc_feature   HIV-1 Ψ: packaging signal of human immunodeficiency virus type 1
   7502..7865    +  CDS            HIV-1 gag (fragment): gag protein from human immunodeficiency virus 1; gag
   8011..8244    +  misc_feature   RRE: The Rev response element (RRE) of HIV-1 allows for Rev-dependent mRNA export from the nucleus to the cytoplasm.
   8621..8647    +  CDS            Rev (fragment): human immunodeficiency virus 1 (HIV-1) Rev protein; rev; enhances nuclear export of unspliced and incompletely spliced viral mRNAs
   8654..8677    +  promoter       SV40 promoter (fragment): SV40 early promoter
   8678..8749    +  promoter       SV40 promoter (fragment): SV40 enhancer and early promoter
   8773..8908    +  rep_origin     SV40 ori: SV40 origin of replication
   8954..9550    +  CDS            PuroR (fragment): puromycin N-acetyltransferase; pac from Streptomyces; confers resistance to puromycin
   9599..9716    +  misc_feature   cPPT/CTS: central polypurine tract and central termination sequence of HIV-1
   9781..9847    +  CDS            small t antigen (fragment): SV40 (simian virus 40) small t antigen
