[The description below was written by a language model from this plasmid's Addgene catalogue record and pLannotate feature annotations shown in this document.]
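Description:
TFORF2002 is a lentiviral mammalian expression plasmid built on the pLX_TRC317 backbone and carrying the human FOXD2 open reading frame, a forkhead-family probable transcription factor. It belongs to a collection of barcoded transcription factor ORF vectors in which each construct carries a unique 24-bp barcode, so that the overexpressed factor can be identified in pooled screens. The barcode itself is not annotated in the feature table. The sequenced record is about 9.85 kb, consistent with the stated backbone and insert sizes. In bacteria the plasmid is maintained through a high-copy ColE1/pUC-type origin and selected with ampicillin via β-lactamase. An f1 origin and remnants of a lac/T7/T3 cloning region are also present. The depositor notes that the plasmid can recombine, as is common for vectors with repeated LTR sequences.

The viral genome is of the third-generation, self-inactivating design. An RSV promoter drives a truncated HIV-1 5' LTR, followed by the Ψ packaging signal with a gag fragment and the Rev response element for Rev-dependent nuclear export. A ΔU3 3' LTR followed by an SV40 polyadenylation signal closes the genome. Inside it, an SV40 early promoter expresses puromycin N-acetyltransferase for selecting transduced cells. This is followed by a cPPT/CTS element, which aids nuclear import of the viral genome. The strong constitutive EF-1α promoter then drives the FOXD2 coding sequence, and a downstream WPRE enhances transcript stability and expression. A short U6 promoter fragment lies between the ORF and the WPRE, and the record does not explain its role. The construct is intended for lentiviral overexpression of FOXD2, individually or within pooled transcription factor screens such as those for directed differentiation.
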