Addgene plasmid #144377: TFORF2002
Purpose: Lentiviral vector for overexpressing transcription factor ORFs with unique 24-bp barcodes. Barcodes facilitate identification of transcription factors in pooled screens.
Depositing lab: Feng Zhang. Depositing organization: Broad Institute. Publication: A transcription factor atlas of directed differentiation. Joung J, Ma S, Tay T, Geiger-Schuller KR, Kirchgatterer PC, Verdine VK, Guo B, Arias-Garcia MA, Allen WE, Singh A, Kuksenko O, Abudayyeh OO, Gootenberg JS, Fu Z, Macrae RK, Buenrostro JD, Regev A, Zhang F. Cell. 2023 Jan 5;186(1):209-229.e26. doi: 10.1016/j.cell.2022.11.026. PubMed 36608654.
Backbone
  Vector backbone: pLX_TRC317
  Backbone manufacturer: Broad Institute Genetic Perturbation Platform
  Backbone size w/o insert (bp): 8264
  Vector type: Mammalian Expression, Lentiviral
  Selectable markers: Puromycin
Growth in bacteria
  Bacterial resistance: Ampicillin, 100 μg/mL
  Growth temperature: 37°C
  Growth strain: NEB Stable
  Copy number: High Copy
Gene/Insert
  Gene/Insert name: FOXD2
  Species: H. sapiens (human)
  Insert size (bp): 1589
  Entrez Gene: FOXD2 (a.k.a. FKHL17, FREAC-9, FREAC9)
  Promoter: EF1a
  Cloning method: Unknown
  Sequencing primers: 5′ GGGTGGAGACTGAAGTTAGGCCAG; 3′ CACATAGCGTAAAAGGAGCAACATAG
Terms and licenses: Academic/Nonprofit Terms; Industry Terms: Not Available to Industry
Depositor comments: NM_004474,ENST00000334793 . The transcription factor ORF portion of this plasmid was synthesized by Genewiz. Please test multiple small colonies in case of plasmid recombination. To make this collection available in a timely manner, a portion of this collection was not fully sequenced by Addgene. If an Addgene verified full plasmid sequence is not available, please contact us prior to placing an order to request the full sequence.
How to cite: TFORF2002 was a gift from Feng Zhang (Addgene plasmid # 144377 ; http://n2t.net/addgene:144377 ; RRID:Addgene_144377)
