>Addgene plasmid #144377 | TFORF2002 | depositor partial sequence | sequence record 285246 | Insert
ACCGCCACCATGACCCTGGGCAGCTGCTGCTGCGAGATCATGTCCTCCGAGAGCTCCCCGGCCGCGCTGT
CCGAGGCCGACGCAGACATAGACGTGGTGGGCGGCGGCAGCGGCGGGGGGGAGCTCCCAGCTCGCTCCGG
GCCCCGCGCCCCCCGGGACGTGCTCCCCCACGGCCACGAGCCTCCCGCGGAGGAAGCCGAGGCAGACTTA
GCCGAGGACGAGGAGGAGTCTGGTGGCTGCTCGGACGGCGAGCCCCGCGCTCTGGCGTCCCGGGGGGCGG
CGGCCGCAGCGGGGAGCCCGGGGCCAGGCGCCGCGGCGGCCCGCGGCGCAGCGGGGCCCGGGCCGGGACC
GCCGTCGGGGGGCGCGGCGACGCGGAGCCCGCTGGTGAAGCCGCCCTACTCGTACATCGCGCTCATCACC
ATGGCCATCCTGCAGAGCCCCAAGAAGCGGCTGACGTTGAGCGAGATCTGCGAGTTCATCAGCGGCCGCT
TCCCCTACTACCGGGAGAAGTTCCCCGCCTGGCAGAACAGCATCCGCCACAACCTCTCTCTCAACGACTG
CTTCGTCAAGATCCCCCGCGAGCCGGGCAACCCGGGCAAGGGCAACTACTGGACGCTGGACCCGGAGTCG
GCCGACATGTTCGACAACGGCAGCTTCCTGCGGCGTCGCAAGCGCTTCAAGCGGCAGCCCCTGCCGCCGC
CGCACCCACACCCGCACCCTCACCCGGAGCTGCTGCTGCGTGGCGGGGCCGCGGCGGCGGGGGATCCCGG
CGCTTTCCTGCCCGGCTTCGCTGCCTACGGCGCCTACGGCTACGGCTACGGGCTGGCTCTCCCGGCCTAC
GGCGCACCCCCGCCGGGGCCGGCCCCGCATCCGCACCCGCACCCGCACGCCTTCGCTTTCGCCGCGGCAG
CCGCCGCCGCTCCTTGCCAGCTGTCGGTACCCCCAGGCCGCGCCGCCGCGCCTCCACCCGGACCTCCGAC
GGCCTCGGTGTTCGCAGGCGCGGGATCGGCCCCAGCTCCTGCGCCTGCCTCAGGCTCGGGCCCGGGCCCG
GGCCCCGCAGGCCTGCCCGCCTTCCTGGGCGCGGAGCTGGGCTGCGCCAAAGCCTTCTACGCGGCGTCCC
TGAGTCCTCCCGCAGCCGGCACCGCGGCGGGTCTGCCCACCGCACTTCTGCGCCAGGGCCTCAAGACGGA
CGCGGGCGGTGGTGCAGGCGGCGGGGGCGCCGGGGCAGGGCAGAGGCCTTCCTTCTCTATAGACCACATC
ATGGGCCACGGTGGCGGCGGGGCAGCACCCCCGGGCGCCGGCGAGGGCTCTCCGGGACCGCCATTCGCGG
CAGCCGCGGGTCCTGGGGGCCAAGCCCAGGTCTTGGCCATGCTGACTGCTCCGGCCCTGGCTCCCGTTGC
TGGCCACATTCGCCTCTCGCATCCCGGGGACGCGCTGCTGTCCTCAGGGTCCCGGTTTGCCAGCAAAGTC
GCCGGCCTTAGTGGCTGCCACTTCTAGTAATGAACTAGTCCGTAACTTGAAAGTATTTCGATTTCTTGGC
TTTATATATCTTGTGGAAAGGACGACTCAGTCACACGCGAATCACGTTT
