>Addgene plasmid #144377 | TFORF2002 | depositor partial sequence | sequence record 285247 | Barcode
CTCAGTCACACGCGAATCACGTTT
